Addgene plasmid #204120: pBP-T_ECK120033736
Purpose: Type 0 terminator part
Depositing lab: Mikhail Shapiro. Depositing organization: California Institute of Technology.
Backbone
  Vector backbone: pSB1C3
  Backbone manufacturer: iGEM
  Vector type: Bacterial Expression
Growth in bacteria
  Bacterial resistance: Chloramphenicol, 25 μg/mL
  Growth temperature: 37°C
  Growth strain: NEB Stable
  Copy number: High Copy
Gene/Insert
  Gene/Insert name: ECK120033736 strong terminator
  Species: Synthetic
  Mutation: None
  Cloning method: Gibson Cloning
Terms and licenses: Academic/Nonprofit Terms; Industry Terms: Not Available to Industry
How to cite: pBP-T_ECK120033736 was a gift from Mikhail Shapiro (Addgene plasmid # 204120 ; http://n2t.net/addgene:204120 ; RRID:Addgene_204120)
