[The description below was written by a language model from this plasmid's Addgene catalogue record and pLannotate feature annotations shown in this document.]
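Description:
pBP-T_ECK120033736 is a small (about 2.1 kb) bacterial part-storage plasmid built on the iGEM pSB1C3 backbone. It carries a single regulatory element, the ECK120033736 strong transcriptional terminator, catalogued as a "Type 0 terminator part". The plasmid is maintained in E. coli at high copy through a ColE1/pMB1/pUC-type origin of replication. Selection is with chloramphenicol, conferred by the cat gene (chloramphenicol acetyltransferase), which is driven by its native cat promoter and followed by the phage lambda t0 terminator.

The insert is listed as synthetic and unmutated and was introduced by Gibson assembly. The automated feature table does not label ECK120033736 by name. Besides the marker cassette and origin, it finds only a short putative bacterial terminator and the his operon terminator. These lie in the region between the resistance cassette and the origin. In pSB1C3, elements of this kind usually flank the cloning site to insulate the insert from vector transcription. The terminator part presumably sits in this unannotated neighbourhood, but its exact coordinates cannot be read from the annotation.

No promoter, coding sequence or reporter accompanies the part, so despite the "Bacterial Expression" classification the plasmid expresses no payload itself. The "Type 0" designation and the naming scheme suggest it belongs to a hierarchical, modular cloning toolkit, in which basic parts such as promoters, ribosome binding sites, coding sequences and terminators are kept in separate plasmids and combined into transcription units. The record does not describe the assembly standard, the flanking restriction sites or the overhangs. In such a scheme, this terminator would be placed downstream of a gene to stop transcription efficiently and prevent read-through in engineered bacterial circuits.
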