Features (pLannotate 1.2.2; 6 found; start..end, strand, type, name):
    183..277     -  terminator     lambda t0 terminator: transcription terminator from phage lambda
    301..957     -  CDS            cat: CAT_ECOLX - Experimental evidence at protein level: Swiss-Prot protein existence level 1. This enzyme is an effector of chloramphenicol resistance in bacteria. From Escherichia coli. This protein is used as a marker in many commonly used cloning vectors, such as pACYC184.
    958..1055    -  promoter       cat promoter: promoter of the E. coli cat gene encoding chloramphenicol acetyltransferase
   1141..1184    -  terminator     bacterial terminator: putative bacterial transcription terminator
   1260..1317    +  terminator     his operon terminator: This putative transcriptin terminator from the E. coli his operon has a 2-bp deletion introduced during synthesis. Its efficiency has not been determined.
   1512..2100    -  rep_origin     ori: high-copy-number ColE1/pMB1/pBR322/pUC origin of replication
>Addgene plasmid #204120 | pBP-T_ECK120033736 | addgene full sequence | sequence record 418248 | Addgene NGS Result
GAAGATCCTTTGATCTTTTCTACGGGGTCTGACGCTCAGTGGAACGAAAACTCACGTTAAGGGATTTTGG
TCATGAGATTATCAAAAAGGATCTTCACCTAGATCCTTTTAAATTAAAAATGAAGTTTTAAATCAATCTA
AAGTATATATGAGTAAACTTGGTCTGACAGCTCGAGGCTTGGATTCTCACCAATAAAAAACGCCCGGCGG
CAACCGAGCGTTCTGAACAAATCCAGATGGAGTTCTGAGGTCATTACTGGATCTATCAACAGGAGTCCAA
GCGAGCTCGATATCAAATTACGCCCCGCCCTGCCACTCATCGCAGTACTGTTGTAATTCATTAAGCATTC
TGCCGACATGGAAGCCATCACAAACGGCATGATGAACCTGAATCGCCAGCGGCATCAGCACCTTGTCGCC
TTGCGTATAATATTTGCCCATGGTGAAAACGGGGGCGAAGAAGTTGTCCATATTGGCCACGTTTAAATCA
AAACTGGTGAAACTCACCCAGGGATTGGCTGACACGAAAAACATATTCTCAATAAACCCTTTAGGGAAAT
AGGCCAGGTTTTCACCGTAACACGCCACATCTTGCGAATATATGTGTAGAAACTGCCGGAAATCGTCGTG
GTATTCACTCCAGAGCGATGAAAACGTTTCAGTTTGCTCATGGAAAACGGTGTAACAAGGGTGAACACTA
TCCCATATCACCAGCTCACCGTCTTTCATTGCCATACGAAATTCCGGATGAGCATTCATCAGGCGGGCAA
GAATGTGAATAAAGGCCGGATAAAACTTGTGCTTATTTTTCTTTACGGTCTTTAAAAAGGCCGTAATATC
CAGCTGAACGGTCTGGTTATAGGTACATTGAGCAACTGACTGAAATGCCTCAAAATGTTCTTTACGATGC
CATTGGGATATATCAACGGTGGTATATCCAGTGATTTTTTTCTCCATTTTAGCTTCCTTAGCTCCTGAAA
ATCTCGATAACTCAAAAAATACGCCCGGTAGTGATCTTATTTCATTATGGTGAAAGTTGGAACCTCTTAC
GTGCCCGATCAACTCGAGTGCCACCTGACGTCTAAGAAACCATTATTATCATGACATTAACCTATAAAAA
TAGGCGTATCACGAGGCAGAATTTCAGATAAAAAAAATCCTTAGCTTTCGCTAAGGATGATTTCGGTCTC
ATCGAAACGCATGAGAAAGCCCCCGGAAGATCACCTTCCGGGGGCTTTTTTATTGCGCTGTTAGAGACCT
CCGGCAAAAAAGGGCAAGGTGTCACCACCCTGCCCTTTTTCTTTAAAACCGAAAAGATTACTTCGCGTTA
TGCAGGCTTCCTCGCTCACTGACTCGCTGCGCTCGGTCGTTCGGCTGCGGCGAGCGGTATCAGCTCACTC
AAAGGCGGTAATACGGTTATCCACAGAATCAGGGGATAACGCAGGAAAGAACATGTGAGCAAAAGGCCAG
CAAAAGGCCAGGAACCGTAAAAAGGCCGCGTTGCTGGCGTTTTTCCACAGGCTCCGCCCCCCTGACGAGC
ATCACAAAAATCGACGCTCAAGTCAGAGGTGGCGAAACCCGACAGGACTATAAAGATACCAGGCGTTTCC
CCCTGGAAGCTCCCTCGTGCGCTCTCCTGTTCCGACCCTGCCGCTTACCGGATACCTGTCCGCCTTTCTC
CCTTCGGGAAGCGTGGCGCTTTCTCATAGCTCACGCTGTAGGTATCTCAGTTCGGTGTAGGTCGTTCGCT
CCAAGCTGGGCTGTGTGCACGAACCCCCCGTTCAGCCCGACCGCTGCGCCTTATCCGGTAACTATCGTCT
TGAGTCCAACCCGGTAAGACACGACTTATCGCCACTGGCAGCAGCCACTGGTAACAGGATTAGCAGAGCG
AGGTATGTAGGCGGTGCTACAGAGTTCTTGAAGTGGTGGCCTAACTACGGCTACACTAGAAGAACAGTAT
TTGGTATCTGCGCTCTGCTGAAGCCAGTTACCTTCGGAAAAAGAGTTGGTAGCTCTTGATCCGGCAAACA
AACCACCGCTGGTAGCGGTGGTTTTTTTGTTTGCAAGCAGCAGATTACGCGCAGAAAAAAAGGATCTCAA
